>Addgene plasmid #54596 | mOrange2-Peroxisomes-2 | depositor partial sequence | sequence record 84993 | insert sequence
CCCCCATTGACGTCAATGGGAGTTTGTTTGGCACCAAAATCAACGGGACTTTCCAAAATGTCGTAACAAC
TCCGCCCCATTGACGCAAATGGGCGGTAGGCGTGTACGGTGGGAGGTCTATATAAGCAGAGCTGGTTTAG
TGAACCGTCAGATCCGCTAGCGCTACCGGACTCAGATCTCGAGCTCAAGCTTCGAATTCTGCAGTCGACG
GTACCGCGGGCCCGGGATCCACCGGTCGCCACCATGGTGAGCAAGGGCGAGGAGAATAACATGGCCATCA
TCAAGGAGTTCATGCGCTTCAAGGTGCGCATGGAGGGCTCCGTGAACGGCCACGAGTTCGAGATCGAGGG
CGAGGGCGAGGGCCGCCCCTACGAGGGCTTTCAGACCGCTAAGCTGAAGGTGACCAAGGGTGGCCCCCTG
CCCTTCGCCTGGGACATCCTGTCCCCTCATTTCACCTACGGCTCCAAGGCCTACGTGAAGCACCCCGCCG
ACATCCCCGACTACTTCAAGCTGTCCTTCCCCGAGGGCTTCAAGTGGGAGCGCGTGATGAACTACGAGGA
CGGCGGCGTGGTGACCGTGACCCAGGACTCCTCCCTGCAGGACGGCGAGTTCATCTACAAGGTGAAGCTG
CGCGGCACCAACTTCCCCTCCGACGGCCCCGTGATGCAGAAGAAGACCATGGGCTGGGAGGCCTCCTCCG
AGCGGATGTACCCCGAGGACGGTGCCCTGAAGGGCAAGATCAAGATGAGGCTGAAGCTGAAGGACGGCGG
CCACTACACCTCCGAGGTCAAGACCACCTACAAGGCCAAGAAGCCCGTGCAGCTGCCCGGCGCCTACATC
GTCGACATCAAGTTGGACATCACCTCCCACAACGAGGACTACACCATCGTGGAACAGTACGAACGCGCCG
AGGGCCGCCACTCCACCGGCGGCATGGACGAGCTGTACAAGTCCGGATCCAAGCTGTAGCGGCCGCGACT
CTAGATCATAATCAGCCATACCACATTTGTAGAGGTTTTACTTGCTTTAAAAACCTCCCACACCTCCCCC
TGAACCTGAAACATAAATGAATGCAATTGTTGTTGTTAACTTGTTTATTGCAGCTTATAATGGTTACAAT
AAAGCAATAGCATCACAAATTTCACAAATAAAGCATTTTTTTCACTGCATTCTAGTTG
