>Addgene plasmid #54596 | mOrange2-Peroxisomes-2 | addgene partial sequence | sequence record 91817 | CMV-F 5'-CGCAAATGGGCGGTAGGCGTG-3'
GTGAACCGTCAGATCCGCTAGCGCTACCGGACTCAGATCTCGAGCTCAAGCTTCGAATTCTGCAGTCGAC
GGTACCGCGGGCCCGGGATCCACCGGTCGCCACCATGGTGAGCAAGGGCGAGGAGAATAACATGGCCATC
ATCAAGGAGTTCATGCGCTTCAAGGTGCGCATGGAGGGCTCCGTGAACGGCCACGAGTTCGAGATCGAGG
GCGAGGGCGAGGGCCGCCCCTACGAGGGCTTTCAGACCGCTAAGCTGAAGGTGACCAAGGGTGGCCCCCT
GCCCTTCGCCTGGGACATCCTGTCCCCTCATTTCACCTACGGCTCCAAGGCCTACGTGAAGCACCCCGCC
GACATCCCCGACTACTTCAAGCTGTCCTTCCCCGAGGGCTTCAAGTGGGAGCGCGTGATGAACTACGAGG
ACGGCGGCGTGGTGACCGTGACCCAGGACTCCTCCCTGCAGGACGGCGAGTTCATCTACAAGGTGAAGCT
GCGCGGCACCAACTTCCCCTCCGACGGCCCCGTGATGCAGAAGAAGACCATGGGCTGGGAGGCCTCCTCC
GAGCGGATGTACCCCGAGGACGGTGCCCTGAAGGGCAAGATCAAGATGAGGCTGAAGCTGAAGGACGGCG
GCCACTACACCTCCGAGGTCAAGACCACCTACAAGGCCAAGAAGCCCGTGCAGCTGCCCGGCGCCTACAT
CGTCGACATCAAGTTGGACATCACCTCCCACAACGAGGACTACACCATCGTGGAACAGTACGAACGCGCC
GAGGGCCGCCACTCCACCGGCGGCATGGACGAGCTGTACAAGTCCGGATCCAAGCTGTAGCGGCCGCGAC
TCTAGATCATAATCAGCCATACCACATTTGTAGAGGTT
