[The description below was written by a language model from this plasmid's Addgene catalogue record.]
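Description:
mOrange2-Peroxisomes-2 is a mammalian expression plasmid of about 4.75 kb that encodes the orange fluorescent protein mOrange2 carrying a peroxisomal targeting signal type 1 (PTS1) at its C terminus. PTS1 is the short Ser-Lys-Leu tripeptide that is recognised by the cytosolic peroxisomal import receptor, so a soluble protein ending in this motif is carried into the peroxisomal matrix. Expression of the fusion therefore labels peroxisomes as discrete orange puncta in transfected cells. The record lists excitation and emission maxima of 549 nm and 565 nm for the fluorophore. The repository classes the plasmid as an empty backbone, since the only payload is the targeted fluorescent protein itself rather than a separate gene of interest.

The plasmid is propagated in E. coli as a high-copy construct under kanamycin selection, and it carries a neomycin resistance marker that allows G418 selection of stably transfected mammalian cells. The catalogue entry does not state the promoter driving the fusion, the polyadenylation signal or the origin of replication, and no feature table is provided, so these elements cannot be confirmed from the record. The construct belongs to a collection of fluorescent protein organelle markers and is typically used as a peroxisome marker in live-cell or fixed-cell fluorescence microscopy. Such uses include tracking peroxisome number, distribution and dynamics, or serving as a colocalisation reference alongside proteins tagged with spectrally distinct fluorophores such as green or far-red variants.
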