Addgene plasmid #54596: mOrange2-Peroxisomes-2
Purpose: (Empty Backbone) Localization: Peroxisomes, Excitation: 549, Emission: 565
Depositing lab: Michael Davidson. Depositing organization: Florida State University, Tallahassee. Publication: Fluorescent protein tracking and detection: fluorescent protein structure and color variants. Rizzo MA, Davidson MW, Piston DW. Cold Spring Harb Protoc. 2009 Dec;2009(12):pdb.top63. doi: 10.1101/pdb.top63. PubMed 20150100.
Backbone
  Vector backbone: mOrange2
  Backbone size w/o insert (bp): 4750
  Vector type: Mammalian Expression
  Selectable markers: Neomycin (select with G418)
  Backbone size (bp): 4750
  Tag / fusion protein: mOrange2 (C terminal on backbone); Peroximal Targeting Signal 1 (PTS1) (C terminal on backbone)
Growth in bacteria
  Bacterial resistance: Kanamycin, 50 μg/mL
  Growth temperature: 37°C
  Growth strain: DH5alpha
  Copy number: High Copy
Gene/Insert
  Gene/Insert name: mOrange2-Peroxisomes
  Tag / fusion protein: Peroxisomal Targeting Signal 1 (PTS1; Ser-Lys-Leu) (C terminal on insert)
Terms and licenses: Academic/Nonprofit Terms; Industry Terms: Not Available to Industry
Depositor comments: . Excitation = 549; Emission = 565
How to cite: mOrange2-Peroxisomes-2 was a gift from Michael Davidson (Addgene plasmid # 54596 ; http://n2t.net/addgene:54596 ; RRID:Addgene_54596)
